Addgene plasmid #141976: TFORF2220
Purpose: Lentiviral vector for overexpressing transcription factor ORFs with unique 24-bp barcodes. Barcodes facilitate identification of transcription factors in pooled screens.
Depositing lab: Feng Zhang. Depositing organization: Broad Institute. Publication: A transcription factor atlas of directed differentiation. Joung J, Ma S, Tay T, Geiger-Schuller KR, Kirchgatterer PC, Verdine VK, Guo B, Arias-Garcia MA, Allen WE, Singh A, Kuksenko O, Abudayyeh OO, Gootenberg JS, Fu Z, Macrae RK, Buenrostro JD, Regev A, Zhang F. Cell. 2023 Jan 5;186(1):209-229.e26. doi: 10.1016/j.cell.2022.11.026. PubMed 36608654.
Backbone
  Vector backbone: pLX_TRC317
  Backbone manufacturer: Broad Institute Genetic Perturbation Platform
  Backbone size w/o insert (bp): 8264
  Vector type: Mammalian Expression, Lentiviral
  Selectable markers: Puromycin
Growth in bacteria
  Bacterial resistance: Ampicillin, 100 μg/mL
  Growth temperature: 37°C
  Growth strain: NEB Stable
  Copy number: High Copy
Gene/Insert
  Gene/Insert name: YAP1
  Species: H. sapiens (human)
  Insert size (bp): 1454
  Entrez Gene: YAP1 (a.k.a. COB1, YAP, YAP-1, YAP2, YAP65, YKI)
  Promoter: EF1a
  Cloning method: Unknown
  Sequencing primers: 5′ GGGTGGAGACTGAAGTTAGGCCAG; 3′ CACATAGCGTAAAAGGAGCAACATAG
Terms and licenses: Academic/Nonprofit Terms; Industry Terms: Not Available to Industry
Depositor comments: NM_006106,ENST00000526343 . The transcription factor ORF portion of this plasmid was synthesized by Genewiz. Please test multiple small colonies in case of plasmid recombination. To make this collection available in a timely manner, a portion of this collection was not fully sequenced by Addgene. If an Addgene verified full plasmid sequence is not available, please contact us prior to placing an order to request the full sequence.
How to cite: TFORF2220 was a gift from Feng Zhang (Addgene plasmid # 141976 ; http://n2t.net/addgene:141976 ; RRID:Addgene_141976)
