[The description below was written by a language model from this plasmid's Addgene catalogue record and pLannotate feature annotations shown in this document.]
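Description:
TFORF2220 is a third-generation-style, self-inactivating lentiviral expression plasmid built on the pLX_TRC317 backbone and carrying the human YAP1 open reading frame, one member of a large barcoded transcription factor ORF collection. In bacteria it is maintained through a high-copy ColE1/pUC-type origin and selected with ampicillin via β-lactamase. An f1 origin and remnants of a lac/lacZα cloning region flanked by T7 and T3 promoters are also present in the backbone. The depositor cautions that the plasmid can recombine, as is common for LTR-containing vectors.

The viral genome is transcribed from an RSV promoter fused to a truncated HIV-1 5' LTR. It contains the Ψ packaging signal with a gag fragment, the Rev response element for nuclear export of the full-length RNA, a cPPT/CTS that aids nuclear import, and a ΔU3 3' LTR that inactivates the integrated provirus's LTR promoter. An SV40 poly(A) signal follows the 3' LTR. Within this frame, an SV40 early promoter drives puromycin N-acetyltransferase for selection of transduced mammalian cells. A separate EF-1α promoter drives constitutive YAP1 expression, with a WPRE downstream to enhance transcript stability and expression. The annotation tool matched the ORF to chicken YAP1 by homology, but the catalogue identifies the insert as human. YAP1 is the transcriptional coregulator acting downstream of Hippo signalling.

According to the record, each ORF in the collection is paired with a unique 24-bp barcode, although the feature table does not annotate it. The barcode allows the overexpressed factor to be identified in pooled screens, such as those for directed differentiation.
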