Features (pLannotate 1.2.2; 31 found; start..end, strand, type, name):
      5..231     +  promoter       RSV promoter: Rous sarcoma virus enhancer/promoter
    232..412     +  LTR            5' LTR (truncated): truncated 5' long terminal repeat (LTR) from HIV-1
    459..584     +  misc_feature   HIV-1 Ψ: packaging signal of human immunodeficiency virus type 1
    568..931     +  CDS            HIV-1 gag (fragment): gag protein from human immunodeficiency virus 1; gag
   1077..1310    +  misc_feature   RRE: The Rev response element (RRE) of HIV-1 allows for Rev-dependent mRNA export from the nucleus to the cytoplasm.
   1687..1713    +  CDS            Rev (fragment): human immunodeficiency virus 1 (HIV-1) Rev protein; rev; enhances nuclear export of unspliced and incompletely spliced viral mRNAs
   1720..1743    +  promoter       SV40 promoter (fragment): SV40 early promoter
   1744..1815    +  promoter       SV40 promoter (fragment): SV40 enhancer and early promoter
   1839..1974    +  rep_origin     SV40 ori: SV40 origin of replication
   2020..2616    +  CDS            PuroR (fragment): puromycin N-acetyltransferase; pac from Streptomyces; confers resistance to puromycin
   2665..2782    +  misc_feature   cPPT/CTS: central polypurine tract and central termination sequence of HIV-1
   2847..2913    +  CDS            small t antigen (fragment): SV40 (simian virus 40) small t antigen
   2920..4098    +  promoter       EF-1α promoter: strong constitutive promoter for human elongation factor EF-1α
   4115..5464    +  CDS            YAP1: YAP1_CHICK - Also known as YAP65. Experimental evidence at protein level: Swiss-Prot protein existence level 1. Transcriptional regulator which can act both as a coactivator and a corepressor and is the critical downstream regulatory target in the Hippo signaling pathway that plays a pivotal role in organ size control and tumor suppression by restricting proliferation and promoting apoptosis (By similarity). Plays a key role in tissue tension and 3D tissue shape by regulating cortical actomyosin network formation (By similarity). From Gallus gallus (Chicken).
   5480..5533    +  promoter       U6 promoter (fragment): RNA polymerase III promoter for human U6 snRNA
   5575..6163    +  misc_feature   WPRE: woodchuck hepatitis virus posttranscriptional regulatory element
   6214..6233    +  misc_feature   cPPT/CTS (fragment): central polypurine tract and central termination sequence of HIV-1
   6235..6468    +  LTR            3' LTR (ΔU3): self-inactivating 3' long terminal repeat (LTR) from HIV-1
   6546..6667    +  polyA_signal   SV40 poly(A) signal: SV40 polyadenylation signal
   6707..6842    +  rep_origin     SV40 ori: SV40 origin of replication
   6863..6881    -  promoter       T7 promoter: promoter for bacteriophage T7 RNA polymerase
   6889..7044    +  CDS            lacZα (fragment): LacZα fragment of β-galactosidase; lacZ fragment
   7049..7477    +  rep_origin     f1 ori (sequence partly withheld): f1 bacteriophage origin of replication; arrow indicates direction of (+) strand synthesis
   7530..7634    +  promoter       AmpR promoter: bla
   7635..8495    +  CDS            AmpR: β-lactamase; bla; confers resistance to ampicillin, carbenicillin, and related antibiotics
   8666..9254    +  rep_origin     ori: high-copy-number ColE1/pMB1/pBR322/pUC origin of replication
   9437..9529    +  CDS            lacI (fragment): lac repressor; lacI; The lac repressor binds to the lac operator to inhibit transcription in E. coli. This inhibition can be relieved by adding lactose or isopropyl-β-D-thiogalactopyranoside (IPTG).
   9542..9563    +  protein_bind   CAP binding site: CAP binding activates transcription in the presence of cAMP. E. coli catabolite activator protein
   9578..9608    +  promoter       lac promoter: promoter for the E. coli lac operon
   9616..9632    +  protein_bind   lac operator: The lac repressor binds to the lac operator to inhibit transcription in E. coli. This inhibition can be relieved by adding lactose or isopropyl-β-D-thiogalactopyranoside (IPTG). lac repressor encoded by lacI
   9677..9695    +  promoter       T3 promoter: promoter for bacteriophage T3 RNA polymerase
>Addgene plasmid #141976 | TFORF2220 | addgene full sequence | sequence record 395876 | Addgene NGS Result
TTAATGTAGTCTTATGCAATACTCTTGTAGTCTTGCAACATGGTAACGATGAGTTAGCAACATGCCTTAC
AAGGAGAGAAAAAGCACCGTGCATGCCGATTGGTGGAAGTAAGGTGGTACGATCGTGCCTTATTAGGAAG
GCAACAGACGGGTCTGACATGGATTGGACGAACCACTGAATTGCCGCATTGCAGAGATATTGTATTTAAG
TGCCTAGCTCGATACATAAACGGGTCTCTCTGGTTAGACCAGATCTGAGCCTGGGAGCTCTCTGGCTAAC
TAGGGAACCCACTGCTTAAGCCTCAATAAAGCTTGCCTTGAGTGCTTCAAGTAGTGTGTGCCCGTCTGTT
GTGTGACTCTGGTAACTAGAGATCCCTCAGACCCTTTTAGTCAGTGTGGAAAATCTCTAGCAGTGGCGCC
CGAACAGGGACTTGAAAGCGAAAGGGAAACCAGAGGAGCTCTCTCGACGCAGGACTCGGCTTGCTGAAGC
GCGCACGGCAAGAGGCGAGGGGCGGCGACTGGTGAGTACGCCAAAAATTTTGACTAGCGGAGGCTAGAAG
GAGAGAGATGGGTGCGAGAGCGTCAGTATTAAGCGGGGGAGAATTAGATCGCGATGGGAAAAAATTCGGT
TAAGGCCAGGGGGAAAGAAAAAATATAAATTAAAACATATAGTATGGGCAAGCAGGGAGCTAGAACGATT
CGCAGTTAATCCTGGCCTGTTAGAAACATCAGAAGGCTGTAGACAAATACTGGGACAGCTACAACCATCC
CTTCAGACAGGATCAGAAGAACTTAGATCATTATATAATACAGTAGCAACCCTCTATTGTGTGCATCAAA
GGATAGAGATAAAAGACACCAAGGAAGCTTTAGACAAGATAGAGGAAGAGCAAAACAAAAGTAAGACCAC
CGCACAGCAAGCGGCCGCTGATCTTCAGACCTGGAGGAGGAGATATGAGGGACAATTGGAGAAGTGAATT
ATATAAATATAAAGTAGTAAAAATTGAACCATTAGGAGTAGCACCCACCAAGGCAAAGAGAAGAGTGGTG
CAGAGAGAAAAAAGAGCAGTGGGAATAGGAGCTTTGTTCCTTGGGTTCTTGGGAGCAGCAGGAAGCACTA
TGGGCGCAGCGTCAATGACGCTGACGGTACAGGCCAGACAATTATTGTCTGGTATAGTGCAGCAGCAGAA
CAATTTGCTGAGGGCTATTGAGGCGCAACAGCATCTGTTGCAACTCACAGTCTGGGGCATCAAGCAGCTC
CAGGCAAGAATCCTGGCTGTGGAAAGATACCTAAAGGATCAACAGCTCCTGGGGATTTGGGGTTGCTCTG
GAAAACTCATTTGCACCACTGCTGTGCCTTGGAATGCTAGTTGGAGTAATAAATCTCTGGAACAGATTTG
GAATCACACGACCTGGATGGAGTGGGACAGAGAAATTAACAATTACACAAGCTTAATACACTCCTTAATT
GAAGAATCGCAAAACCAGCAAGAAAAGAATGAACAAGAATTATTGGAATTAGATAAATGGGCAAGTTTGT
GGAATTGGTTTAACATAACAAATTGGCTGTGGTATATAAAATTATTCATAATGATAGTAGGAGGCTTGGT
AGGTTTAAGAATAGTTTTTGCTGTACTTTCTATAGTGAATAGAGTTAGGCAGGGATATTCACCATTATCG
TTTCAGACCCACCTCCCAACCCCGAGGGGACCCATGCATTGCATCTCAATTAGTCAGCAACCAGGTGTGG
AAAGTCCCCAGGCTCCCCAGCAGGCAGAAGTATGCAAAGCATGCGTCTCAATTAGTCAGCAACCATAGTC
CCGCCCCTAACTCCGCCCATCCCGCCCCTAACTCCGCCCAGTTCCGCCCATTCTCCGCCCCATGGCTGAC
TAATTTTTTTTATTTATGCAGAGGCCGAGGCCGCCTCGGCCTCTGAGCTATTCCAGAAGTAGTGAGGAGG
CTTTTTTGGAGGCCTAGGCTTTTGCAAAAAGCTTTCTAGAGGTACCACCGGAGCTTACCATGACCGAGTA
CAAGCCCACGGTGCGCCTCGCCACCCGCGACGACGTCCCCAGGGCCGTACGCACCCTCGCCGCCGCGTTC
GCCGACTACCCCGCCACGCGCCACACCGTCGATCCGGACCGCCACATCGAGCGGGTCACCGAGCTGCAAG
AACTCTTCCTCACGCGCGTCGGGCTCGACATCGGCAAGGTGTGGGTCGCGGACGACGGCGCCGCCGTGGC
GGTCTGGACCACGCCGGAGAGCGTCGAAGCGGGGGCGGTGTTCGCCGAGATCGGCCCGCGCATGGCCGAG
TTGAGCGGTTCCCGGCTGGCCGCGCAGCAACAGATGGAAGGCCTCCTGGCGCCGCACCGGCCCAAGGAGC
CCGCGTGGTTCCTGGCCACCGTCGGCGTCTCGCCCGACCACCAGGGCAAGGGTCTGGGCAGCGCCGTCGT
GCTCCCCGGAGTGGAGGCGGCCGAGCGCGCCGGGGTGCCCGCCTTCCTGGAGACCTCCGCGCCCCGCAAC
CTCCCCTTCTACGAGCGGCTCGGCTTCACCGTCACCGCCGACGTCGAGGTGCCCGAAGGACCGCGCACCT
GGTGCATGACCCGCAAGCCCGGTGCCAGTTAACGAATTCTAGATCTTGAGACAAATGGCAGTATTCATCC
ACAATTTTAAAAGAAAAGGGGGGATTGGGGGGTACAGTGCAGGGGAAAGAATAGTAGACATAATAGCAAC
AGACATACAAACTAAAGAATTACAAAAACAAATTACAAAAATTCAAAATTTTCGGGTTTATTACAGGGAC
AGCAGAGATCCACTTTGGCGCCGGCTCGAGGCCTGCAGGTGCAAAGATGGATAAAGTTTTAAACAGAGAG
GAATCTTTGCAGCTAATGGACCTTCTAGGTCTTGAAAGGAGTGGGAATTGGCTCCGGTGCCCGTCAGTGG
GCAGAGCGCACATCGCCCACAGTCCCCGAGAAGTTGGGGGGAGGGGTCGGCAATTGAACCGGTGCCTAGA
GAAGGTGGCGCGGGGTAAACTGGGAAAGTGATGTCGTGTACTGGCTCCGCCTTTTTCCCGAGGGTGGGGG
AGAACCGTATATAAGTGCAGTAGTCGCCGTGAACGTTCTTTTTCGCAACGGGTTTGCCGCCAGAACACAG
GTAAGTGCCGTGTGTGGTTCCCGCGGGCCTGGCCTCTTTACGGGTTATGGCCCTTGCGTGCCTTGAATTA
CTTCCACCTGGCTGCAGTACGTGATTCTTGATCCCGAGCTTCGGGTTGGAAGTGGGTGGGAGAGTTCGAG
GCCTTGCGCTTAAGGAGCCCCTTCGCCTCGTGCTTGAGTTGAGGCCTGGCCTGGGCGCTGGGGCCGCCGC
GTGCGAATCTGGTGGCACCTTCGCGCCTGTCTCGCTGCTTTCGATAAGTCTCTAGCCATTTAAAATTTTT
GATGACCTGCTGCGACGCTTTTTTTCTGGCAAGATAGTCTTGTAAATGCGGGCCAAGATCTGCACACTGG
TATTTCGGTTTTTGGGGCCGCGGGCGGCGACGGGGCCCGTGCGTCCCAGCGCACATGTTCGGCGAGGCGG
GGCCTGCGAGCGCGGCCACCGAGAATCGGACGGGGGTAGTCTCAAGCTGGCCGGCCTGCTCTGGTGCCTG
GCCTCGCGCCGCCGTGTATCGCCCCGCCCTGGGCGGCAAGGCTGGCCCGGTCGGCACCAGTTGCGTGAGC
GGAAAGATGGCCGCTTCCCGGCCCTGCTGCAGGGAGCTCAAAATGGAGGACGCGGCGCTCGGGAGAGCGG
GCGGGTGAGTCACCCACACAAAGGAAAAGGGCCTTTCCGTCCTCAGCCGTCGCTTCATGTGACTCCACGG
AGTACCGGGCGCCGTCCAGGCACCTCGATTAGTTCTCGAGCTTTTGGAGTACGTCGTCTTTAGGTTGGGG
GGAGGGGTTTTATGCGATGGAGTTTCCCCACACTGAGTGGGTGGAGACTGAAGTTAGGCCAGCTTGGCAC
TTGATGTAATTCTCCTTGGAATTTGCCCTTTTTGAGTTTGGATCTTGGTTCATTCTCAAGCCTCAGACAG
TGGTTCAAAGTTTTTTTCTTCCATTTCAGGTGTCGTGAGGCTAGCACCGCCACCATGGATCCCGGGCAGC
AGCCGCCGCCTCAACCGGCCCCCCAGGGCCAAGGGCAGCCGCCTTCGCAGCCCCCGCAGGGGCAGGGCCC
GCCGTCCGGACCCGGGCAACCGGCACCCGCGGCGACCCAGGCGGCGCCGCAGGCACCCCCCGCCGGGCAT
CAGATCGTGCACGTCCGCGGGGACTCGGAGACCGACCTGGAGGCGCTCTTCAACGCCGTCATGAACCCCA
AGACGGCCAACGTGCCCCAGACCGTGCCCATGAGGCTCCGGAAGCTGCCCGACTCCTTCTTCAAGCCGCC
GGAGCCCAAATCCCACTCCCGACAGGCCAGTACTGATGCAGGCACTGCAGGAGCCCTGACTCCACAGCAT
GTTCGAGCTCATTCCTCTCCAGCTTCTCTGCAGTTGGGAGCTGTTTCTCCTGGGACACTGACCCCCACTG
GAGTAGTCTCTGGCCCAGCAGCTACACCCACAGCTCAGCATCTTCGACAGTCTTCTTTTGAGATACCTGA
TGATGTACCTCTGCCAGCAGGTTGGGAGATGGCAAAGACATCTTCTGGTCAGAGATACTTCTTAAATCAC
ATCGATCAGACAACAACATGGCAGGACCCCAGGAAGGCCATGCTGTCCCAGATGAACGTCACAGCCCCCA
CCAGTCCACCAGTGCAGCAGAATATGATGAACTCGGCTTCAGCCATGAACCAGAGAATCAGTCAGAGTGC
TCCAGTGAAACAGCCACCACCCCTGGCTCCCCAGAGCCCACAGGGAGGCGTCATGGGTGGCAGCAACTCC
AACCAGCAGCAACAGATGCGACTGCAGCAACTGCAGATGGAGAAGGAGAGGCTGCGGCTGAAACAGCAAG
AACTGCTTCGGCAGGAGTTAGCCCTGCGTAGCCAGTTACCAACACTGGAGCAGGATGGTGGGACTCAAAA
TCCAGTGTCTTCTCCCGGGATGTCTCAGGAATTGAGAACAATGACGACCAATAGCTCAGATCCTTTCCTT
AACAGTGGCACCTATCACTCTCGAGATGAGAGTACAGACAGTGGACTAAGCATGAGCAGCTACAGTGTCC
CTCGAACCCCAGATGACTTCCTGAACAGTGTGGATGAGATGGATACAGGTGATACTATCAACCAAAGCAC
CCTGCCCTCACAGCAGAACCGTTTCCCAGACTACCTTGAAGCCATTCCTGGGACAAATGTGGACCTTGGA
ACACTGGAAGGAGATGGAATGAACATAGAAGGAGAGGAGCTGATGCCAAGTCTGCAGGAAGCTTTGAGTT
CTGACATCCTTAATGACATGGAGTCTGTTTTGGCTGCCACCAAGCTAGATAAAGAAAGCTTTCTTACATG
GTTATAGTAATGAACTAGTCCGTAACTTGAAAGTATTTCGATTTCTTGGCTTTATATATCTTGTGGAAAG
GACGACCTGGGAGTTGCGCAGGTATGCATACGCGTTAAGTCGACAATCAACCTCTGGATTACAAAATTTG
TGAAAGATTGACTGGTATTCTTAACTATGTTGCTCCTTTTACGCTATGTGGATACGCTGCTTTAATGCCT
TTGTATCATGCTATTGCTTCCCGTATGGCTTTCATTTTCTCCTCCTTGTATAAATCCTGGTTGCTGTCTC
TTTATGAGGAGTTGTGGCCCGTTGTCAGGCAACGTGGCGTGGTGTGCACTGTGTTTGCTGACGCAACCCC
CACTGGTTGGGGCATTGCCACCACCTGTCAGCTCCTTTCCGGGACTTTCGCTTTCCCCCTCCCTATTGCC
ACGGCGGAACTCATCGCCGCCTGCCTTGCCCGCTGCTGGACAGGGGCTCGGCTGTTGGGCACTGACAATT
CCGTGGTGTTGTCGGGGAAATCATCGTCCTTTCCTTGGCTGCTCGCCTGTGTTGCCACCTGGATTCTGCG
CGGGACGTCCTTCTGCTACGTCCCTTCGGCCCTCAATCCAGCGGACCTTCCTTCCCGCGGCCTGCTGCCG
GCTCTGCGGCCTCTTCCGCGTCTTCGCCTTCGCCCTCAGACGAGTCGGATCTCCCTTTGGGCCGCCTCCC
CGCGTCGACTTTAAGACCAATGACTTACAAGGCAGCTGTAGATCTTAGCCACTTTTTAAAAGAAAAGGGG
GGACTGGAAGGGCTAATTCACTCCCAACGAAGACAAGATCTGCTTTTTGCTTGTACTGGGTCTCTCTGGT
TAGACCAGATCTGAGCCTGGGAGCTCTCTGGCTAACTAGGGAACCCACTGCTTAAGCCTCAATAAAGCTT
GCCTTGAGTGCTTCAAGTAGTGTGTGCCCGTCTGTTGTGTGACTCTGGTAACTAGAGATCCCTCAGACCC
TTTTAGTCAGTGTGGAAAATCTCTAGCAGTACGTATAGTAGTTCATGTCATCTTATTATTCAGTATTTAT
AACTTGCAAAGAAATGAATATCAGAGAGTGAGAGGAACTTGTTTATTGCAGCTTATAATGGTTACAAATA
AAGCAATAGCATCACAAATTTCACAAATAAAGCATTTTTTTCACTGCATTCTAGTTGTGGTTTGTCCAAA
CTCATCAATGTATCTTATCATGTCTGGCTCTAGCTATCCCGCCCCTAACTCCGCCCATCCCGCCCCTAAC
TCCGCCCAGTTCCGCCCATTCTCCGCCCCATGGCTGACTAATTTTTTTTATTTATGCAGAGGCCGAGGCC
GCCTCGGCCTCTGAGCTATTCCAGAAGTAGTGAGGAGGCTTTTTTGGAGGCCTAGGGACGTACCCAATTC
GCCCTATAGTGAGTCGTATTACGCGCGCTCACTGGCCGTCGTTTTACAACGTCGTGACTGGGAAAACCCT
GGCGTTACCCAACTTAATCGCCTTGCAGCACATCCCCCTTTCGCCAGCTGGCGTAATAGCGAAGAGGCCC
GCACCGATCGCCCTTCCCAACAGTTGCGCAGCCTGAATGGCGAATGGG
[124 nt withheld, positions 7049-7172]
C
[91 nt withheld, positions 7174-7264]
A
[49 nt withheld, positions 7266-7314]
CCTTTGACGTTGGAGTCCACGTTCTTT
[37 nt withheld, positions 7342-7378]
ACCCTATCTCGGTCTATTCTTTTGATTTATAAGGGATTTTGCCGATTTCGGCCTATTGGTTAAAAAATGA
GCTGATTTAACAAAAATTTAACGCGAATTTTAACAAAATATTAACGCTTACAATTTAGGTGGCACTTTTC
GGGGAAATGTGCGCGGAACCCCTATTTGTTTATTTTTCTAAATACATTCAAATATGTATCCGCTCATGAG
ACAATAACCCTGATAAATGCTTCAATAATATTGAAAAAGGAAGAGTATGAGTATTCAACATTTCCGTGTC
GCCCTTATTCCCTTTTTTGCGGCATTTTGCCTTCCTGTTTTTGCTCACCCAGAAACGCTGGTGAAAGTAA
AAGATGCTGAAGATCAGTTGGGTGCACGAGTGGGTTACATCGAACTGGATCTCAACAGCGGTAAGATCCT
TGAGAGTTTTCGCCCCGAAGAACGTTTTCCAATGATGAGCACTTTTAAAGTTCTGCTATGTGGCGCGGTA
TTATCCCGTATTGACGCCGGGCAAGAGCAACTCGGTCGCCGCATACACTATTCTCAGAATGACTTGGTTG
AGTACTCACCAGTCACAGAAAAGCATCTTACGGATGGCATGACAGTAAGAGAATTATGCAGTGCTGCCAT
AACCATGAGTGATAACACTGCGGCCAACTTACTTCTGACAACGATCGGAGGACCGAAGGAGCTAACCGCT
TTTTTGCACAACATGGGGGATCATGTAACTCGCCTTGATCGTTGGGAACCGGAGCTGAATGAAGCCATAC
CAAACGACGAGCGTGACACCACGATGCCTGTAGCAATGGCAACAACGTTGCGCAAACTATTAACTGGCGA
ACTACTTACTCTAGCTTCCCGGCAACAATTAATAGACTGGATGGAGGCGGATAAAGTTGCAGGACCACTT
CTGCGCTCGGCCCTTCCGGCTGGCTGGTTTATTGCTGATAAATCTGGAGCCGGTGAGCGTGGGTCTCGCG
GTATCATTGCAGCACTGGGGCCAGATGGTAAGCCCTCCCGTATCGTAGTTATCTACACGACGGGGAGTCA
GGCAACTATGGATGAACGAAATAGACAGATCGCTGAGATAGGTGCCTCACTGATTAAGCATTGGTAACTG
TCAGACCAAGTTTACTCATATATACTTTAGATTGATTTAAAACTTCATTTTTAATTTAAAAGGATCTAGG
TGAAGATCCTTTTTGATAATCTCATGACCAAAATCCCTTAACGTGAGTTTTCGTTCCACTGAGCGTCAGA
CCCCGTAGAAAAGATCAAAGGATCTTCTTGAGATCCTTTTTTTCTGCGCGTAATCTGCTGCTTGCAAACA
AAAAAACCACCGCTACCAGCGGTGGTTTGTTTGCCGGATCAAGAGCTACCAACTCTTTTTCCGAAGGTAA
CTGGCTTCAGCAGAGCGCAGATACCAAATACTGTTCTTCTAGTGTAGCCGTAGTTAGGCCACCACTTCAA
GAACTCTGTAGCACCGCCTACATACCTCGCTCTGCTAATCCTGTTACCAGTGGCTGCTGCCAGTGGCGAT
AAGTCGTGTCTTACCGGGTTGGACTCAAGACGATAGTTACCGGATAAGGCGCAGCGGTCGGGCTGAACGG
GGGGTTCGTGCACACAGCCCAGCTTGGAGCGAACGACCTACACCGAACTGAGATACCTACAGCGTGAGCT
ATGAGAAAGCGCCACGCTTCCCGAAGGGAGAAAGGCGGACAGGTATCCGGTAAGCGGCAGGGTCGGAACA
GGAGAGCGCACGAGGGAGCTTCCAGGGGGAAACGCCTGGTATCTTTATAGTCCTGTCGGGTTTCGCCACC
TCTGACTTGAGCGTCGATTTTTGTGATGCTCGTCAGGGGGGCGGAGCCTATGGAAAAACGCCAGCAACGC
GGCCTTTTTACGGTTCCTGGCCTTTTGCTGGCCTTTTGCTCACATGTTCTTTCCTGCGTTATCCCCTGAT
TCTGTGGATAACCGTATTACCGCCTTTGAGTGAGCTGATACCGCTCGCCGCAGCCGAACGACCGAGCGCA
GCGAGTCAGTGAGCGAGGAAGCGGAAGAGCGCCCAATACGCAAACCGCCTCTCCCCGCGCGTTGGCCGAT
TCATTAATGCAGCTGGCACGACAGGTTTCCCGACTGGAAAGCGGGCAGTGAGCGCAACGCAATTAATGTG
AGTTAGCTCACTCATTAGGCACCCCAGGCTTTACACTTTATGCTTCCGGCTCGTATGTTGTGTGGAATTG
TGAGCGGATAACAATTTCACACAGGAAACAGCTATGACCATGATTACGCCAAGCGCGCAATTAACCCTCA
CTAAAGGGAACAAAAGCTGGAGCTGCAAGC
