>Addgene plasmid #141976 | TFORF2220 | depositor partial sequence | sequence record 278065 | Insert
ACCGCCACCATGGATCCCGGGCAGCAGCCGCCGCCTCAACCGGCCCCCCAGGGCCAAGGGCAGCCGCCTT
CGCAGCCCCCGCAGGGGCAGGGCCCGCCGTCCGGACCCGGGCAACCGGCACCCGCGGCGACCCAGGCGGC
GCCGCAGGCACCCCCCGCCGGGCATCAGATCGTGCACGTCCGCGGGGACTCGGAGACCGACCTGGAGGCG
CTCTTCAACGCCGTCATGAACCCCAAGACGGCCAACGTGCCCCAGACCGTGCCCATGAGGCTCCGGAAGC
TGCCCGACTCCTTCTTCAAGCCGCCGGAGCCCAAATCCCACTCCCGACAGGCCAGTACTGATGCAGGCAC
TGCAGGAGCCCTGACTCCACAGCATGTTCGAGCTCATTCCTCTCCAGCTTCTCTGCAGTTGGGAGCTGTT
TCTCCTGGGACACTGACCCCCACTGGAGTAGTCTCTGGCCCAGCAGCTACACCCACAGCTCAGCATCTTC
GACAGTCTTCTTTTGAGATACCTGATGATGTACCTCTGCCAGCAGGTTGGGAGATGGCAAAGACATCTTC
TGGTCAGAGATACTTCTTAAATCACATCGATCAGACAACAACATGGCAGGACCCCAGGAAGGCCATGCTG
TCCCAGATGAACGTCACAGCCCCCACCAGTCCACCAGTGCAGCAGAATATGATGAACTCGGCTTCAGCCA
TGAACCAGAGAATCAGTCAGAGTGCTCCAGTGAAACAGCCACCACCCCTGGCTCCCCAGAGCCCACAGGG
AGGCGTCATGGGTGGCAGCAACTCCAACCAGCAGCAACAGATGCGACTGCAGCAACTGCAGATGGAGAAG
GAGAGGCTGCGGCTGAAACAGCAAGAACTGCTTCGGCAGGAGTTAGCCCTGCGTAGCCAGTTACCAACAC
TGGAGCAGGATGGTGGGACTCAAAATCCAGTGTCTTCTCCCGGGATGTCTCAGGAATTGAGAACAATGAC
GACCAATAGCTCAGATCCTTTCCTTAACAGTGGCACCTATCACTCTCGAGATGAGAGTACAGACAGTGGA
CTAAGCATGAGCAGCTACAGTGTCCCTCGAACCCCAGATGACTTCCTGAACAGTGTGGATGAGATGGATA
CAGGTGATACTATCAACCAAAGCACCCTGCCCTCACAGCAGAACCGTTTCCCAGACTACCTTGAAGCCAT
TCCTGGGACAAATGTGGACCTTGGAACACTGGAAGGAGATGGAATGAACATAGAAGGAGAGGAGCTGATG
CCAAGTCTGCAGGAAGCTTTGAGTTCTGACATCCTTAATGACATGGAGTCTGTTTTGGCTGCCACCAAGC
TAGATAAAGAAAGCTTTCTTACATGGTTATAGTAATGAACTAGTCCGTAACTTGAAAGTATTTCGATTTC
TTGGCTTTATATATCTTGTGGAAAGGACGACCTGGGAGTTGCGCAGGTATGCAT
