>Addgene plasmid #141976 | TFORF2220 | depositor partial sequence | sequence record 278066 | Barcode
CCTGGGAGTTGCGCAGGTATGCAT
